>Addgene plasmid #101790 | pGL4-ERSE2-luc2P-Hygro | addgene full sequence | sequence record 194148 | Addgene NGS Result
GGCCTAACTGGCCGGTACCTGAGCTCGCTAGCGGACGCCGATTGGGCCACGTTGGGAGAGTGCCTGGACG
CCGATTGGGCCACGTTGGGAGAGTGCCTGGACGCCGATTGGGCCACGTTGGGAGAGTGCCTAGATCTGGC
CTCGGCGGCCAAGCTTAGACACTAGAGGGTATATAATGGAAGCTCGACTTCCAGCTTGGCAATCCGGTAC
TGTTGGTAAAGCCACCATGGAAGATGCCAAAAACATTAAGAAGGGCCCAGCGCCATTCTACCCACTCGAA
GACGGGACCGCCGGCGAGCAGCTGCACAAAGCCATGAAGCGCTACGCCCTGGTGCCCGGCACCATCGCCT
TTACCGACGCACATATCGAGGTGGACATTACCTACGCCGAGTACTTCGAGATGAGCGTTCGGCTGGCAGA
AGCTATGAAGCGCTATGGGCTGAATACAAACCATCGGATCGTGGTGTGCAGCGAGAATAGCTTGCAGTTC
TTCATGCCCGTGTTGGGTGCCCTGTTCATCGGTGTGGCTGTGGCCCCAGCTAACGACATCTACAACGAGC
GCGAGCTGCTGAACAGCATGGGCATCAGCCAGCCCACCGTCGTATTCGTGAGCAAGAAAGGGCTGCAAAA
GATCCTCAACGTGCAAAAGAAGCTACCGATCATACAAAAGATCATCATCATGGATAGCAAGACCGACTAC
CAGGGCTTCCAAAGCATGTACACCTTCGTGACTTCCCATTTGCCACCCGGCTTCAACGAGTACGACTTCG
TGCCCGAGAGCTTCGACCGGGACAAAACCATCGCCCTGATCATGAACAGTAGTGGCAGTACCGGATTGCC
CAAGGGCGTAGCCCTACCGCACCGCACCGCTTGTGTCCGATTCAGTCATGCCCGCGACCCCATCTTCGGC
AACCAGATCATCCCCGACACCGCTATCCTCAGCGTGGTGCCATTTCACCACGGCTTCGGCATGTTCACCA
CGCTGGGCTACTTGATCTGCGGCTTTCGGGTCGTGCTCATGTACCGCTTCGAGGAGGAGCTATTCTTGCG
CAGCTTGCAAGACTATAAGATTCAATCTGCCCTGCTGGTGCCCACACTATTTAGCTTCTTCGCTAAGAGC
ACTCTCATCGACAAGTACGACCTAAGCAACTTGCACGAGATCGCCAGCGGCGGGGCGCCGCTCAGCAAGG
AGGTAGGTGAGGCCGTGGCCAAACGCTTCCACCTACCAGGCATCCGCCAGGGCTACGGCCTGACAGAAAC
AACCAGCGCCATTCTGATCACCCCCGAAGGGGACGACAAGCCTGGCGCAGTAGGCAAGGTGGTGCCCTTC
TTCGAGGCTAAGGTGGTGGACTTGGACACCGGTAAGACACTGGGTGTGAACCAGCGCGGCGAGCTGTGCG
TCCGTGGCCCCATGATCATGAGCGGCTACGTTAACAACCCCGAGGCTACAAACGCTCTCATCGACAAGGA
CGGCTGGCTGCACAGCGGCGACATCGCCTACTGGGACGAGGACGAGCACTTCTTCATCGTGGACCGGCTG
AAGAGCCTGATCAAATACAAGGGCTACCAGGTAGCCCCAGCCGAACTGGAGAGCATCCTGCTGCAACACC
CCAACATCTTCGACGCCGGGGTCGCCGGCCTGCCCGACGACGATGCCGGCGAGCTGCCCGCCGCAGTCGT
CGTGCTGGAACACGGTAAAACCATGACCGAGAAGGAGATCGTGGACTATGTGGCCAGCCAGGTTACAACC
GCCAAGAAGCTGCGCGGTGGTGTTGTGTTCGTGGACGAGGTGCCTAAAGGACTGACCGGCAAGTTGGACG
CCCGCAAGATCCGCGAGATTCTCATTAAGGCCAAGAAGGGCGGCAAGATCGCCGTGAATTCTCACGGCTT
CCCTCCCGAGGTGGAGGAGCAGGCCGCCGGCACCCTGCCCATGAGCTGCGCCCAGGAGAGCGGCATGGAT
AGACACCCTGCTGCTTGCGCCAGCGCCAGGATCAACGTCTAAGGCCGCGACTCTAGAGTCGGGGCGGCCG
GCCGCTTCGAGCAGACATGATAAGATACATTGATGAGTTTGGACAAACCACAACTAGAATGCAGTGAAAA
AAATGCTTTATTTGTGAAATTTGTGATGCTATTGCTTTATTTGTAACCATTATAAGCTGCAATAAACAAG
TTAACAACAACAATTGCATTCATTTTATGTTTCAGGTTCAGGGGGAGGTGTGGGAGGTTTTTTAAAGCAA
GTAAAACCTCTACAAATGTGGTAAAATCGATAAGGATCCGTTTGCGTATTGGGCGCTCTTCCGCTGATCT
GCGCAGCACCATGGCCTGAAATAACCTCTGAAAGAGGAACTTGGTTAGCTACCTTCTGAGGCGGAAAGAA
CCAGCTGTGGAATGTGTGTCAGTTAGGGTGTGGAAAGTCCCCAGGCTCCCCAGCAGGCAGAAGTATGCAA
AGCATGCATCTCAATTAGTCAGCAACCAGGTGTGGAAAGTCCCCAGGCTCCCCAGCAGGCAGAAGTATGC
AAAGCATGCATCTCAATTAGTCAGCAACCATAGTCCCGCCCCTAACTCCGCCCATCCCGCCCCTAACTCC
GCCCAGTTCCGCCCATTCTCCGCCCCATGGCTGACTAATTTTTTTTATTTATGCAGAGGCCGAGGCCGCC
TCTGCCTCTGAGCTATTCCAGAAGTAGTGAGGAGGCTTTTTTGGAGGCCTAGGCTTTTGCAAAAAGCTCG
ATTCTTCTGACACTAGCGCCACCATGAAGAAGCCCGAACTCACCGCTACCAGCGTTGAAAAATTTCTCAT
CGAGAAGTTCGACAGTGTGAGCGACCTGATGCAGTTGTCGGAGGGCGAAGAGAGCCGAGCCTTCAGCTTC
GATGTCGGCGGACGCGGCTATGTACTGCGGGTGAATAGCTGCGCTGATGGCTTCTACAAAGACCGCTACG
TGTACCGCCACTTCGCCAGCGCTGCACTACCCATCCCCGAAGTGTTGGACATCGGCGAGTTCAGCGAGAG
CCTGACATACTGCATCAGTAGACGCGCCCAAGGCGTTACTCTCCAAGACCTCCCCGAAACAGAGCTGCCT
GCTGTGTTACAGCCTGTCGCCGAAGCTATGGATGCTATTGCCGCCGCCGACCTCAGTCAAACCAGCGGCT
TCGGCCCATTCGGGCCCCAAGGCATCGGCCAGTACACAACCTGGCGGGATTTCATTTGCGCCATTGCTGA
TCCCCATGTCTACCACTGGCAGACCGTGATGGACGACACCGTGTCCGCCAGCGTAGCTCAAGCCCTGGAC
GAACTGATGCTGTGGGCCGAAGACTGTCCCGAGGTGCGCCACCTCGTCCATGCCGACTTCGGCAGCAACA
ACGTCCTGACCGACAACGGCCGCATCACCGCCGTAATCGACTGGTCCGAAGCTATGTTCGGGGACAGTCA
GTACGAGGTGGCCAACATCTTCTTCTGGCGGCCCTGGCTGGCTTGCATGGAGCAGCAGACTCGCTACTTC
GAGCGCCGGCATCCCGAGCTGGCCGGCAGCCCTCGTCTGCGAGCCTACATGCTGCGCATCGGCCTGGATC
AGCTCTACCAGAGCCTCGTGGACGGCAACTTCGACGATGCTGCCTGGGCTCAAGGCCGCTGCGATGCCAT
CGTCCGCAGCGGGGCCGGCACCGTCGGTCGCACACAAATCGCTCGCCGGAGCGCAGCCGTATGGACCGAC
GGCTGCGTCGAGGTGCTGGCCGACAGCGGCAACCGCCGGCCCAGTACACGACCGCGCGCTAAGGAGGTAG
GTCGAGTTTAAACTCTAGAACCGGTCATGGCCGCAATAAAATATCTTTATTTTCATTACATCTGTGTGTT
GGTTTTTTGTGTGTTCGAACTAGATGCTGTCGACCGATGCCCTTGAGAGCCTTCAACCCAGTCAGCTCCT
TCCGGTGGGCGCGGGGCATGACTATCGTCGCCGCACTTATGACTGTCTTCTTTATCATGCAACTCGTAGG
ACAGGTGCCGGCAGCGCTCTTCCGCTTCCTCGCTCACTGACTCGCTGCGCTCGGTCGTTCGGCTGCGGCG
AGCGGTATCAGCTCACTCAAAGGCGGTAATACGGTTATCCACAGAATCAGGGGATAACGCAGGAAAGAAC
ATGTGAGCAAAAGGCCAGCAAAAGGCCAGGAACCGTAAAAAGGCCGCGTTGCTGGCGTTTTTCCATAGGC
TCCGCCCCCCTGACGAGCATCACAAAAATCGACGCTCAAGTCAGAGGTGGCGAAACCCGACAGGACTATA
AAGATACCAGGCGTTTCCCCCTGGAAGCTCCCTCGTGCGCTCTCCTGTTCCGACCCTGCCGCTTACCGGA
TACCTGTCCGCCTTTCTCCCTTCGGGAAGCGTGGCGCTTTCTCATAGCTCACGCTGTAGGTATCTCAGTT
CGGTGTAGGTCGTTCGCTCCAAGCTGGGCTGTGTGCACGAACCCCCCGTTCAGCCCGACCGCTGCGCCTT
ATCCGGTAACTATCGTCTTGAGTCCAACCCGGTAAGACACGACTTATCGCCACTGGCAGCAGCCACTGGT
AACAGGATTAGCAGAGCGAGGTATGTAGGCGGTGCTACAGAGTTCTTGAAGTGGTGGCCTAACTACGGCT
ACACTAGAAGAACAGTATTTGGTATCTGCGCTCTGCTGAAGCCAGTTACCTTCGGAAAAAGAGTTGGTAG
CTCTTGATCCGGCAAACAAACCACCGCTGGTAGCGGTGGTTTTTTTGTTTGCAAGCAGCAGATTACGCGC
AGAAAAAAAGGATCTCAAGAAGATCCTTTGATCTTTTCTACGGGGTCTGACGCTCAGTGGAACGAAAACT
CACGTTAAGGGATTTTGGTCATGAGATTATCAAAAAGGATCTTCACCTAGATCCTTTTAAATTAAAAATG
AAGTTTTAAATCAATCTAAAGTATATATGAGTAAACTTGGTCTGACAGCGGCCGCAAATGCTAAACCACT
GCAGTGGTTACCAGTGCTTGATCAGTGAGGCACCGATCTCAGCGATCTGCCTATTTCGTTCGTCCATAGT
GGCCTGACTCCCCGTCGTGTAGATCACTACGATTCGTGAGGGCTTACCATCAGGCCCCAGCGCAGCAATG
ATGCCGCGAGAGCCGCGTTCACCGGCCCCCGATTTGTCAGCAATGAACCAGCCAGCAGGGAGGGCCGAGC
GAAGAAGTGGTCCTGCTACTTTGTCCGCCTCCATCCAGTCTATGAGCTGCTGTCGTGATGCTAGAGTAAG
AAGTTCGCCAGTGAGTAGTTTCCGAAGAGTTGTGGCCATTGCTACTGGCATCGTGGTATCACGCTCGTCG
TTCGGTATGGCTTCGTTCAACTCTGGTTCCCAGCGGTCAAGCCGGGTCACATGATCACCCATATTATGAA
GAAATGCAGTCAGCTCCTTAGGGCCTCCGATCGTTGTCAGAAGTAAGTTGGCCGCGGTGTTGTCGCTCAT
GGTAATGGCAGCACTACACAATTCTCTTACCGTCATGCCATCCGTAAGATGCTTTTCCGTGACCGGCGAG
TACTCAACCAAGTCGTTTTGTGAGTAGTGTATACGGCGACCAAGCTGCTCTTGCCCGGCGTCTATACGGG
ACAACACCGCGCCACATAGCAGTACTTTGAAAGTGCTCATCATCGGGAATCGTTCTTCGGGGCGGAAAGA
CTCAAGGATCTTGCCGCTATTGAGATCCAGTTCGATATAGCCCACTCTTGCACCCAGTTGATCTTCAGCA
TCTTTTACTTTCACCAGCGTTTCGGGGTGTGCAAAAACAGGCAAGCAAAATGCCGCAAAGAAGGGAATGA
GTGCGACACGAAAATGTTGGATGCTCATACTCGTCCTTTTTCAATATTATTGAAGCATTTATCAGGGTTA
CTAGTACGTCTCTCAAGGATAAGTAAGTAATATTAAGGTACGGGAGGTATTGGACAGGCCGCAATAAAAT
ATCTTTATTTTCATTACATCTGTGTGTTGGTTTTTTGTGTGAATCGATAGTACTAACATACGCTCTCCAT
CAAAACAAAACGAAACAAAACAAACTAGCAAAATAGGCTGTCCCCAGTGCAAGTGCAGGTGCCAGAACAT
TTCTCT
Features (pLannotate 1.2.2; 14 found; start..end, strand, type, name):
    163..194     +  promoter       minP: minimal TATA-box promoter with low basal activity
    227..1876    +  CDS            luciferase: firefly luciferase synthetic luc2 version of the luciferase gene
   1880..1999    +  CDS            hPEST: PEST degradation sequence from mouse ornithine decarboxylase human codon-optimized
   2051..2172    -  polyA_signal   SV40 poly(A) signal: SV40 polyadenylation signal
   2198..2329    -  CDS            LT_SV40 (fragment): Experimental evidence at protein level: Swiss-Prot protein existence level 1. Isoform 17kT antigen targets host RBL2 for degradation and promotes cell proliferation. Transactivates host cyclin A promoter through its J domain. From Simian virus 40 (SV40).
   2366..2723    +  promoter       SV40 promoter: SV40 enhancer and early promoter
   2754..3791    +  CDS            HygR: hygromycin B phosphotransferase confers resistance to hygromycin
   3815..3863    +  polyA_signal   poly(A) signal: synthetic polyadenylation signal
   3879..4010    +  CDS            TcR (fragment): tetracycline efflux protein; tet; confers resistance to tetracycline
   4190..4778    -  rep_origin     ori: high-copy-number ColE1/pMB1/pBR322/pUC origin of replication
   4978..5838    -  CDS            AmpR: β-lactamase confers resistance to ampicillin, carbenicillin, and related antibiotics
   5839..5880    -  promoter       AmpR promoter (fragment): bla
   5943..5991    +  polyA_signal   poly(A) signal: synthetic polyadenylation signal
   6005..6096    +  misc_feature   pause site: RNA polymerase II transcriptional pause signal from the human α2 globin gene
