[The description below was written by a language model from this plasmid's Addgene catalogue record and pLannotate feature annotations shown in this document.]
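Description:
pGL4-ERSE2-luc2P-Hygro is a mammalian luciferase reporter plasmid built on the Promega pGL4.29 backbone and designed to report transcriptional activation through the ER stress response element-II (ERSE-II). A synthetic 105 bp insert carrying three tandem copies of ERSE-II was cloned between the NheI and BglII sites, both of which are retained, immediately upstream of minP, a minimal TATA-box promoter with low basal activity. This arrangement means that transcription of the downstream reporter depends largely on factors binding the ERSE-II repeats. The reporter is luc2P: the synthetic luc2 version of firefly luciferase fused at its C terminus to hPEST, a human codon-optimized PEST degradation sequence derived from mouse ornithine decarboxylase. The PEST sequence shortens the protein's half-life so that the luminescent signal follows changes in promoter activity more closely. The reporter unit ends in an SV40 polyadenylation signal. A synthetic poly(A) signal and an RNA polymerase II transcriptional pause site from the human α2 globin gene lie upstream of the response elements on the circular map, where they reduce read-through transcription from the backbone.

A separate cassette places the hygromycin B phosphotransferase gene under the SV40 enhancer and early promoter, followed by a synthetic poly(A) signal, allowing hygromycin selection of stably transfected mammalian cells. In bacteria the plasmid replicates from a high-copy ColE1/pUC-type origin and is selected with ampicillin through β-lactamase. The short SV40 large T antigen and tetracycline-resistance fragments in the annotation appear to be residual sequence matches, not functional genes. The plasmid is used to measure ER stress signalling, and the associated publication concerns an ER stress inducer in the mouse adrenal gland.
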