Addgene plasmid #101790: pGL4-ERSE2-luc2P-Hygro
Purpose: Luciferase reporter plasmid containing three tandem repeats of the ER stress response element-II (ERSE-II)
Depositing lab: Seiichi Oyadomari. Depositing organization: Tokushima University. Publication: Dkk3/REIC, an N-glycosylated Protein, Is a Physiological Endoplasmic Reticulum Stress Inducer in the Mouse Adrenal Gland. Fujita H, Bando T, Oyadomari S, Ochiai K, Watanabe M, Kumon H, Ohuchi H. Acta Med Okayama. 2020 Jun;74(3):199-208. doi: 10.18926/AMO/59950. PubMed 32577017.
Backbone
  Vector backbone: pGL4.29
  Backbone manufacturer: Promega
  Vector type: Mammalian Expression, Luciferase
  Selectable markers: Hygromycin
Growth in bacteria
  Bacterial resistance: Ampicillin, 100 μg/mL
  Growth temperature: 37°C
  Growth strain: DH5alpha
  Copy number: High Copy
Gene/Insert
  Gene/Insert name: 3xERSE-II
  Species: Synthetic
  Insert size (bp): 105
  Promoter: minimal TATA-box promoter with low basal activity
  Tag / fusion protein: Luciferase (C terminal on backbone)
  Cloning method: Restriction Enzyme; 5′ cloning site NheI (not destroyed); 3′ cloning site BglII (not destroyed)
  Sequencing primers: 5′ ctaactggccggtacctgag; 3′ aacagtaccggattgccaag
Terms and licenses: Academic/Nonprofit Terms; Industry Terms: Not Available to Industry
How to cite: pGL4-ERSE2-luc2P-Hygro was a gift from Seiichi Oyadomari (Addgene plasmid # 101790 ; http://n2t.net/addgene:101790 ; RRID:Addgene_101790)
